>Addgene plasmid #83806 | 2a-copGFP(+HA) | depositor full sequence | sequence record 160345 | 2a-copGFP(+HA) sequence 5648 bps
CTAAATTGTAAGCGTTAATATTTTGTTAAAATTCGCGTTAAATTTTTGTTAAATCAGCTCATTTTTTAAC
CAATAGGCCGAAATCGGCAAAATCCCTTATAAATCAAAAGAATAGACCGAGATAGGGT
[37 nt withheld, positions 129-165]
AAAGAACGTGGACTCCAACGTCAAAGG
[49 nt withheld, positions 193-241]
T
[91 nt withheld, positions 243-333]
G
[124 nt withheld, positions 335-458]
CCCATTCGCCATTCAGGCTGCGCAACTGTTGGGAAGGGCGATCGGTGCGGGCCTCTTCGCTATTACGCCA
GCTGGCGAAAGGGGGATGTGCTGCAAGGCGATTAAGTTGGGTAACGCCAGGGTTTTCCCAGTCACGACGT
TGTAAAACGACGGCCAGTGAGCGCGCGTAATACGACTCACTATAGGGCGAATTGGAGCTCCACCGCGGTG
GCGGCCGCTCTAGAACTAGTGGATCCTTACTAGCCAATTGGACACGCTCCCCTGACTTGCGCCCCGCTCC
CTCTTTCTTTGCAGCAATGCCTCCTGCACCACCAACTGCTTAGCACCCCTGGCCAAGGTCATCCATGACA
ACTTTGGTATCGTGGAAGGACTCATGGTATGAGAGCTGGGGAATGGGACTGAGGCTCCCACCTTTCTCAT
CCAAGACTGGCTCCTCCCTGCCGGGGCTGCGTGCAACCCTGGGGTTGGGGGTTCTGGGGACTGGCTTTCC
CATAATTTCCTTTCAAGGTGGGGAGGGAGGTAGAGGGGTGATGTGGGGAGTACGCTGCAGGGCCTCACTC
CTTTTGCAGACCACAGTCCATGCCATCACTGCCACCCAGAAGACTGTGGATGGCCCCTCCGGGAAACTGT
GGCGTGATGGCCGCGGGGCTCTCCAGAACATCATCCCTGCCTCTACTGGCGCTGCCAAGGCTGTGGGCAA
GGTCATCCCTGAGCTGAACGGGAAGCTCACTGGCATGGCCTTCCGTGTCCCCACTGCCAACGTGTCAGTG
GTGGACCTGACCTGCCGTCTAGAAAAACCTGCCAAATATGATGACATCAAGAAGGTGGTGAAGCAGGCGT
CGGAGGGCCCCCTCAAGGGCATCCTGGGCTACACTGAGCACCAGGTGGTCTCCTCTGACTTCAACAGCGA
CACCCACTCCTCCACCTTTGACGCTGGGGCTGGCATTGCCCTCAACGACCACTTTGTCAAGCTCATTTCC
TGGTATGTGGCTGGGGCCAGAGACTGGCTCTTAAAAAGTGCAGGGTCTGGCGCCCTCTGGTGGCTGGCTC
AGAAAAAGGGCCCTGACAACTCTTTTCATCTTCTAGGTATGACAACGAATTTGGCTACAGCAACAGGGTG
GTGGACCTCATGGCCCACATGGCCTCCAAGGAGACGCGTGCCACTAACTTCTCCCTGTTGAAACAAGCAG
GGGATGTCGAAGAGAATCCCGGGCCAATGGAGAGCGACGAGAGCGGCCTGCCCGCCATGGAGATCGAGTG
CCGCATCACCGGCACCCTGAACGGCGTGGAGTTCGAGCTGGTGGGCGGCGGAGAGGGCACCCCCAAGCAG
GGCCGCATGACCAACAAGATGAAGAGCACCAAAGGCGCCCTGACCTTCAGCCCCTACCTGCTGAGCCACG
TGATGGGCTACGGCTTCTACCACTTCGGCACCTACCCCAGCGGCTACGAGAACCCCTTCCTGCACGCCAT
CAACAACGGCGGCTACACCAACACCCGCATCGAGAAGTACGAGGACGGCGGCGTGCTGCACGTGAGCTTC
AGCTACCGCTACGAGGCCGGCCGCGTGATCGGCGACTTCAAGGTGGTGGGCACCGGCTTCCCCGAGGACA
GCGTGATCTTCACCGACAAGATCATCCGCAGCAACGCCACCGTGGAGCACCTGCACCCCATGGGCGATAA
CGTGCTGGTGGGCAGCTTCGCCCGCACCTTCAGCCTGCGCGACGGCGGCTACTACAGCTTCGTGGTGGAC
AGCCACATGCACTTCAAGAGCGCCATCCACCCCAGCATCCTGCAGAACGGGGGCCCCATGTTCGCCTTCC
GCCGCGTGGAGGAGCTGCACAGCAACACCGAGCTGGGCATCGTGGAGTACCAGCACGCCTTCAAGACCCC
CATCGCCTTCGCCAGATCCCGCGCTCAGTCGTCCAATTCTGCCGTGGACGGCACCGCCGGACCCGGCTCC
ACCGGATCTCGCTAAAGATCAACCCCTGCCACACTCAGTCCCCCACCACACTGAATCTCCCCTCCTCACA
GTTGCCATGTAGACCCCTTGAAGAGGGGAGGGGCCTAGGGAGCCGCACCTTGTCATGTACCATCAATAAA
GTACCCTGTGCTCAACCAGTTACTTGTCCTGTCTTATTCTAGGGTCTGGGGCAGAGGGGAGGGAAGCTGG
GCTTGTGTCAAGGTGAGACATTCTTGCTGGGGAGGGACCTGGTATGTTCTCCTCAGACTGAGGGTAGGGC
CTCCAAACAGCCTTGCTTGCTTCGAGAACCATTTGCTTCCCGCTCAGACGTCTTGAGTGCTACAGGAAGC
TGGCACCACTACTTCAGAGAACAAGGCCTTTTCCTCTCCTCGCTCCAGTCCTAGGCTATCTGCTGTTGGC
CAAACATGGAAGAAGCTATTCTGTGGGCGGCCCCAGGGAGGCTGACAGGTGGAGGAAGTCAGGGCTCGCA
CTGGGCTCTGACGCTGACTGGTTAGTGGAGCTCAGCCTGGAGCTGAGCTGCAGCGGGCAATTCCAGCTTG
GCCTCCGCAGCTGTGAGGTCTTGAGCACGTGCTCTATTGCTTTCTGTGCCCTCGTGTCTTATCTGAGGAC
ATCGTGGCCAGCCCCTAAGGTCTTCAAGCAGGATTCATCTAGGTAAACCAAGTACCTAAAACCATGCCCA
AGGCGGTAAGGACTATATAATGTTTAAAAATCGGTAAAAATGCCCACCTCGCATAGTTTTGAGGAAGATG
AACTGAGATGTGTCAGGGTGACTTATTTCCATCATCGTCCTTAGGGGAGCTTGGGTAGGGGCAAGGCGTG
TAGCTGGGACCTAGGTCCAGACCCCTGGCTCTGCCACTGAACGGCTCAGTTGCTTTGGGCAGTTACTCCC
GGGCCTCACTTTGCACGTGTGCTTACCTAGTGGAGACAAAAGTACATACCTCGGTAGAGCGCGCACGCCT
GTAACCCCAGCTCGAAACCTTAAGGAATTTCGAGGGGGGGCCCGGTACCCAGCTTTTGTTCCCTTTAGTG
AGGGTTAATTGCGCGCTTGGCGTAATCATGGTCATAGCTGTTTCCTGTGTGAAATTGTTATCCGCTCACA
ATTCCACACAACATACGAGCCGGAAGCATAAAGTGTAAAGCCTGGGGTGCCTAATGAGTGAGCTAACTCA
CATTAATTGCGTTGCGCTCACTGCCCGCTTTCCAGTCGGGAAACCTGTCGTGCCAGCTGCATTAATGAAT
CGGCCAACGCGCGGGGAGAGGCGGTTTGCGTATTGGGCGCTCTTCCGCTTCCTCGCTCACTGACTCGCTG
CGCTCGGTCGTTCGGCTGCGGCGAGCGGTATCAGCTCACTCAAAGGCGGTAATACGGTTATCCACAGAAT
CAGGGGATAACGCAGGAAAGAACATGTGAGCAAAAGGCCAGCAAAAGGCCAGGAACCGTAAAAAGGCCGC
GTTGCTGGCGTTTTTCCATAGGCTCCGCCCCCCTGACGAGCATCACAAAAATCGACGCTCAAGTCAGAGG
TGGCGAAACCCGACAGGACTATAAAGATACCAGGCGTTTCCCCCTGGAAGCTCCCTCGTGCGCTCTCCTG
TTCCGACCCTGCCGCTTACCGGATACCTGTCCGCCTTTCTCCCTTCGGGAAGCGTGGCGCTTTCTCATAG
CTCACGCTGTAGGTATCTCAGTTCGGTGTAGGTCGTTCGCTCCAAGCTGGGCTGTGTGCACGAACCCCCC
GTTCAGCCCGACCGCTGCGCCTTATCCGGTAACTATCGTCTTGAGTCCAACCCGGTAAGACACGACTTAT
CGCCACTGGCAGCAGCCACTGGTAACAGGATTAGCAGAGCGAGGTATGTAGGCGGTGCTACAGAGTTCTT
GAAGTGGTGGCCTAACTACGGCTACACTAGAAGGACAGTATTTGGTATCTGCGCTCTGCTGAAGCCAGTT
ACCTTCGGAAAAAGAGTTGGTAGCTCTTGATCCGGCAAACAAACCACCGCTGGTAGCGGTGGTTTTTTTG
TTTGCAAGCAGCAGATTACGCGCAGAAAAAAAGGATCTCAAGAAGATCCTTTGATCTTTTCTACGGGGTC
TGACGCTCAGTGGAACGAAAACTCACGTTAAGGGATTTTGGTCATGAGATTATCAAAAAGGATCTTCACC
TAGATCCTTTTAAATTAAAAATGAAGTTTTAAATCAATCTAAAGTATATATGAGTAAACTTGGTCTGACA
GTTACCAATGCTTAATCAGTGAGGCACCTATCTCAGCGATCTGTCTATTTCGTTCATCCATAGTTGCCTG
ACTCCCCGTCGTGTAGATAACTACGATACGGGAGGGCTTACCATCTGGCCCCAGTGCTGCAATGATACCG
CGAGACCCACGCTCACCGGCTCCAGATTTATCAGCAATAAACCAGCCAGCCGGAAGGGCCGAGCGCAGAA
GTGGTCCTGCAACTTTATCCGCCTCCATCCAGTCTATTAATTGTTGCCGGGAAGCTAGAGTAAGTAGTTC
GCCAGTTAATAGTTTGCGCAACGTTGTTGCCATTGCTACAGGCATCGTGGTGTCACGCTCGTCGTTTGGT
ATGGCTTCATTCAGCTCCGGTTCCCAACGATCAAGGCGAGTTACATGATCCCCCATGTTGTGCAAAAAAG
CGGTTAGCTCCTTCGGTCCTCCGATCGTTGTCAGAAGTAAGTTGGCCGCAGTGTTATCACTCATGGTTAT
GGCAGCACTGCATAATTCTCTTACTGTCATGCCATCCGTAAGATGCTTTTCTGTGACTGGTGAGTACTCA
ACCAAGTCATTCTGAGAATAGTGTATGCGGCGACCGAGTTGCTCTTGCCCGGCGTCAATACGGGATAATA
CCGCGCCACATAGCAGAACTTTAAAAGTGCTCATCATTGGAAAACGTTCTTCGGGGCGAAAACTCTCAAG
GATCTTACCGCTGTTGAGATCCAGTTCGATGTAACCCACTCGTGCACCCAACTGATCTTCAGCATCTTTT
ACTTTCACCAGCGTTTCTGGGTGAGCAAAAACAGGAAGGCAAAATGCCGCAAAAAAGGGAATAAGGGCGA
CACGGAAATGTTGAATACTCATACTCTTCCTTTTTCAATATTATTGAAGCATTTATCAGGGTTATTGTCT
CATGAGCGGATACATATTTGAATGTATTTAGAAAAATAAACAAATAGGGGTTCCGCGCACATTTCCCCGA
AAAGTGCCAC
Features (pLannotate 1.2.2; 17 found; start..end, strand, type, name):
     30..458     -  rep_origin     f1 ori (sequence partly withheld): f1 bacteriophage origin of replication; arrow indicates direction of (+) strand synthesis
    463..618     -  CDS            lacZα (fragment): LacZα fragment of β-galactosidase; lacZ fragment
    626..644     +  promoter       T7 promoter: promoter for bacteriophage T7 RNA polymerase
    653..694     +  misc_feature   MCS (fragment): pBluescript multiple cloning site
    736..834     +  CDS            Gapdh (fragment): G3P_MOUSE - Also known as Gapd. Experimental evidence at protein level: Swiss-Prot protein existence level 1. Has both glyceraldehyde-3-phosphate dehydrogenase and nitrosylase activities, thereby playing a role in glycolysis and nuclear functions, respectively (PubMed:19903941). Glyceraldehyde-3- phosphate dehydrogenase is a key enzyme in glycolysis that catalyzes the first step of the pathway by converting D-glyceraldehyde 3- phosphate (G3P) into 3-phospho-D-glyceroyl phosphate (PubMed:19903941). Modulates the organization and assembly of the cytoskeleton (By similarity). Facilitates the CHP1
   1022..1444    +  CDS            GAPDH (fragment): G3P_HUMAN - Also known as GAPD From Homo sapiens (Human).
   1540..1611    +  CDS            GAPDH (fragment): G3P_HUMAN - Also known as GAPD From Homo sapiens (Human).
   1697..2361    +  CDS            CopGFP (fragment): green fluorescent protein 2 from Pontellina plumata, also known as ppluGFP2 (Shagin et al., 2004)
   3428..3447    +  misc_feature   MCS (fragment): pBluescript multiple cloning site
   3460..3478    -  promoter       T3 promoter: promoter for bacteriophage T3 RNA polymerase
   3523..3539    -  protein_bind   lac operator: The lac repressor binds to the lac operator to inhibit transcription in E. coli. This inhibition can be relieved by adding lactose or isopropyl-β-D-thiogalactopyranoside (IPTG). lac repressor encoded by lacI
   3547..3577    -  promoter       lac promoter: promoter for the E. coli lac operon
   3592..3613    -  protein_bind   CAP binding site: CAP binding activates transcription in the presence of cAMP. E. coli catabolite activator protein
   3626..3718    -  CDS            lacI (fragment): lac repressor; lacI; The lac repressor binds to the lac operator to inhibit transcription in E. coli. This inhibition can be relieved by adding lactose or isopropyl-β-D-thiogalactopyranoside (IPTG).
   3901..4489    -  rep_origin     ori: high-copy-number ColE1/pMB1/pBR322/pUC origin of replication
   4660..5520    -  CDS            AmpR: β-lactamase; bla; confers resistance to ampicillin, carbenicillin, and related antibiotics
   5521..5625    -  promoter       AmpR promoter: bla
