[The description below was written by a language model from this plasmid's Addgene catalogue record and pLannotate feature annotations shown in this document.]
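Description:
2a-copGFP(+HA) is a promoterless donor plasmid for homology-directed knock-in of a copGFP reporter at the human GAPDH locus. According to the record it was built on the pSuper-puro backbone. The annotated vector elements are pBluescript-type: a high-copy ColE1/pUC origin, an f1 origin, remnants of the lacZα/lac promoter region, and T7 and T3 promoters flanking the cloning site. It is propagated in E. coli under ampicillin selection via the β-lactamase gene (AmpR). The feature table does not detect a puromycin resistance cassette or an H1 promoter, so whether these pSuper-puro elements remain cannot be confirmed from the annotation.

The payload is a picornavirus-type P2A "self-cleaving" peptide sequence fused in frame to copGFP, the green fluorescent protein from the copepod Pontellina plumata, amplified from a commercial lentiviral vector. It is flanked by two homology arms amplified from GAPDH genomic DNA. The 5' arm appears in the feature table as several GAPDH coding fragments, consistent with exons separated by introns, lying directly upstream of copGFP. One of these fragments was matched to the mouse orthologue, probably reflecting sequence conservation. The roughly 1 kb between copGFP and the downstream cloning-site remnant is unannotated and presumably holds the 3' arm.

No mammalian promoter is annotated upstream of the reporter, so fluorescence should depend on correct in-frame integration. After integration, the endogenous GAPDH promoter would drive a GAPDH-2A-copGFP transcript yielding separate GAPDH and copGFP proteins. The associated work used CRISPR/Cas9-induced breaks to compare homology-dependent and homology-independent knock-in of large reporters in human cells, with this plasmid as the homology-arm-bearing (+HA) donor.
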