Addgene plasmid #83806: 2a-copGFP(+HA)
Purpose: Express copGFP reporter for HDR-induced knock-in
Depositing lab: Bo Feng. Depositing organization: Chinese University of Hong Kong. Publication: Knock-in of large reporter genes in human cells via CRISPR/Cas9-induced homology-dependent and independent DNA repair. He X, Tan C, Wang F, Wang Y, Zhou R, Cui D, You W, Zhao H, Ren J, Feng B. Nucleic Acids Res. 2016 May 19;44(9):e85. doi: 10.1093/nar/gkw064. Epub 2016 Feb 4. PubMed 26850641.
Backbone
  Vector backbone: psuper puro
  Backbone manufacturer: 4353
  Total vector size (bp): 5648
  Modifications to backbone: Primers carrying Picornavirus “self-cleaving” P2a sequence and cloning sites were synthesized and used for amplifying the DNA fragment carrying P2a-copGFP joint-coding sequence from plasmid PCDH-CMV-MCS-EF1-copGFP (System Biosciences). The fragment obtained was inserted into BamHI and XhoI sites in pSuper-puro vector. Two homology arms were amplified from GAPDH genomic locus, and inserted into MfeI and MluI sites at 5’ and HpaI and XhoI sites at 3’ of the 2a-copGFP fragment.
  Vector type: Homologous recombination for GAPDH loci
Growth in bacteria
  Bacterial resistance: Ampicillin, 100 μg/mL
  Growth temperature: 37°C
  Growth strain: DH5alpha
  Copy number: High Copy
Gene/Insert
  Gene/Insert name: copGFP
Terms and licenses: Academic/Nonprofit Terms; Industry Terms: Not Available to Industry
How to cite: 2a-copGFP(+HA) was a gift from Bo Feng (Addgene plasmid # 83806 ; http://n2t.net/addgene:83806 ; RRID:Addgene_83806)
