>Addgene plasmid #83806 | 2a-copGFP(+HA) | addgene partial sequence | sequence record 165834 | T7 5'-TAATACGACTCACTATAGGG-3'
ACCCTCACTAAAGGGAACAAAAGCTGGTACCGGGCCCCCCCTCGAAATTCCTTAAGGTTTCGAGCTGGGG
TTACAGGCGTGCGCGCTCTACCGAGGTATGTACTTTTGTCTCCACTAGGTAAGCACACGTGCAAAGTGAG
GCCGGGGAGTAACTGCCCAAAGCACCTGAGCCGTTCAGTGGCAGAGCCAGGGGTCTGGACCTAGGTCCCA
GCTACACGCCTTGCCCCTACCCAAGCTCCCCTAAGGACGATGATGGAAATAAGTCACCCTGACACATCTC
AGTTCATCTTCCTCAAAACTATGCGAGGTGGGCATTTTTACCGATTTTTAAACATTATATAGTCCTTACC
GCCTTGGGCATGGTTTTAGGTACTTGGTTTACCTAGATGAATCCTGCTTGAAGACCTTAGGGGCTGGCCA
CGATGTCCTCAGATAAGACACGAGGGCACAGAAAGCAATAGAGCACGTGCTCAAGACCTCACAGCTGCGG
AGGCCAAGCTGGAATTGCCCGCTGCAGCTCAGCTCCAGGCTGAGCTCCACTAACCAGTCAGCGTCAGAGC
CCAGTGCGAGCCCTGACTTCCTCCACCTGTCAGCCTCCCTGGGGCCGCCCACAGAATAGCTTCTTCCATG
TTTGGCCAACAGCAGATAGCCTAGGACTGGAGCGAGGAGAGGAAAAGGCCTTGTTCTCTGAAGTAGTGGT
GCCAGCTTCCTGTAGCACTCAAGACGTCTGAGCGGGAAGCAAATGGTTCTCGAAGCAAGCAAGGCTGTTT
GGAGGCCCTACCCTCAGTCTGAGGAGAACATACCAGGTCCCTCCCCAGCAAGAATGTCTCACCTTGACAC
AAGCCCAGCTTCCCTCCCCTCTGCCCCAGACCCTAGAATAAGACAGGACAAGTAACTGGTTGAGCACAGG
GTACTTTAT
