>Addgene plasmid #83806 | 2a-copGFP(+HA) | addgene partial sequence | sequence record 166595 | CopGFP-N 5'-tcatcttgttggtcatgcgg-3'
CCGCCCACCAGCTCGAACTCCACGCCGTTCAGGGTGCCGGTGATGCGGCACTCGATCTCCATGGCGGGCA
GGCCGCTCTCGTCGCTCTCCATTGGCCCGGGATTCTCTTCGACATCCCCTGCTTGTTTCAACAGGGAGAA
GTTAGTGGCACGCGTCTCCTTGGAGGCCATGTGGGCCATGAGGTCCACCACCCTGTTGCTGTAGCCAAAT
TCGTTGTCATACCTAGAAGATGAAAAGAGTTGTCAGGGCCCTTTTTCTGAGCCAGCCACCAGAGGGCGCC
AGACCCTGCACTTTTTAAGAGCCAGTCTCTGGCCCCAGCCACATACCAGGAAATGAGCTTGACAAAGTGG
TCGTTGAGGGCAATGCCAGCCCCAGCGTCAAAGGTGGAGGAGTGGGTGTCGCTGTTGAAGTCAGAGGAGA
CCACCTGGTGCTCAGTGTAGCCCAGGATGCCCTTGAGGGGGCCCTCCGACGCCTGCTTCACCACCTTCTT
GATGTCATCATATTTGGCAGGTTTTTCTAGACGGCAGGTCAGGTCCACCACTGACACGTTGGCAGTGGGG
ACACGGAAGGCCATGCCAGTGAGCTTCCCGTTCAGCTCAGGGATGACCTTGCCCACAGCCTTGGCAGCGC
CAGTAGAGGCAGGGATGATGTTCTGGAGAGCCCCGCGGCCATCACGCCACAGTTTCCCGGAGGGGCCATC
CACAGTCTTCTGGGTGGCAGTGATGGCATGGACTGTGGTCTGCAAAAGGAGTGAGGCCCTGCAGCGTACT
CCCCACATCACCCCTCTACCTCCCTCCCCACCTTGAAAGGAAATTATGGG
